>Addgene plasmid #74851 | pGWB509 | depositor full sequence | sequence record 141526 | pGWB509 sequence 12026 bps
TTTCACGCCCTTTTAAATATCCGATTATTCTAATAAACGCTCTTTTCTCTTAGGTTTACCCGCCAATATA
TCCTGTCAAACACTGATAGTTTAAACTGAAGGCGGGAAACGACAATCTGATCCAAGCTCAAGCTGCTCTA
GCATTCGCCATTCAGGCTGCGCAACTGTTGGGAAGGGCGATCGGTGCGGGCCTCTTCGCTATTACGCCAG
CTGGCGAAAGGGGGATGTGCTGCAAGGCGATTAAGTTGGGTAACGCCAGGGTTTTCCCAGTCACGACGTT
GTAAAACGACGGCCAGTGCCAAGCTTGCATGCCTGCAGGTCCCCAGATTAGCCTTTTCAATTTCAGAAAG
AATGCTAACCCACAGATGGTTAGAGAGGCTTACGCAGCAGGTCTCATCAAGACGATCTACCCGAGCAATA
ATCTCCAGGAAATCAAATACCTTCCCAAGAAGGTTAAAGATGCAGTCAAAAGATTCAGGACTAACTGCAT
CAAGAACACAGAGAAAGATATATTTCTCAAGATCAGAAGTACTATTCCAGTATGGACGATTCAAGGCTTG
CTTCACAAACCAAGGCAAGTAATAGAGATTGGAGTCTCTAAAAAGGTAGTTCCCACTGAATCAAAGGCCA
TGGAGTCAAAGATTCAAATAGAGGACCTAACAGAACTCGCCGTAAAGACTGGCGAACAGTTCATACAGAG
TCTCTTACGACTCAATGACAAGAAGAAAATCTTCGTCAACATGGTGGAGCACGACACACTTGTCTACTCC
AAAAATATCAAAGATACAGTCTCAGAAGACCAAAGGGCAATTGAGACTTTTCAACAAAGGGTAATATCCG
GAAACCTCCTCGGATTCCATTGCCCAGCTATCTGTCACTTTATTGTGAAGATAGTGGAAAAGGAAGGTGG
CTCCTACAAATGCCATCATTGCGATAAAGGAAAGGCCATCGTTGAAGATGCCTCTGCCGACAGTGGTCCC
AAAGATGGACCCCCACCCACGAGGAGCATCGTGGAAAAAGAAGACGTTCCAACCACGTCTTCAAAGCAAG
TGGATTGATGTGATATCTCCACTGACGTAAGGGATGACGCACAATCCCACTATCCTTCGCAAGACCCTTC
CTCTATATAAGGAAGTTCATTTCATTTGGAGAGAACACGGGGGACTCTAGAATGAGCCATCATCATCATC
ATCATGCTGTTATCACAAGTTTGTACAAAAAAGCTGAACGAGAAACGTAAAATGATATAAATATCAATAT
ATTAAATTAGATTTTGCATAAAAAACAGACTACATAATACTGTAAAACACAACATATCCAGTCACTATGG
CGGCCCCTCGAGGGGCCGCATTAGGCACCCCAGGCTTTACACTTTATGCTTCCGGCTCGTATAATGTGTG
GATTTTGAGTTAGGATCCGGCGAGATTTTCAGGAGCTAAGGAAGCTAAAATGGAGAAAAAAATCACTGGA
TATACCACCGTTGATATATCCCAATGGCATCGTAAAGAACATTTTGAGGCATTTCAGTCAGTTGCTCAAT
GTACCTATAACCAGACCGTTCAGCTGGATATTACGGCCTTTTTAAAGACCGTAAAGAAAAATAAGCACAA
GTTTTATCCGGCCTTTATTCACATTCTTGCCCGCCTGATGAATGCTCATCCGGAATTCCGTATGGCAATG
AAAGACGGTGAGCTGGTGATATGGGATAGTGTTCACCCTTGTTACACCGTTTTCCATGAGCAAACTGAAA
CGTTTTCATCGCTCTGGAGTGAATACCACGACGATTTCCGGCAGTTTCTACACATATATTCGCAAGATGT
GGCGTGTTACGGTGAAAACCTGGCCTATTTCCCTAAAGGGTTTATTGAGAATATGTTTTTCGTCTCAGCC
AATCCCTGGGTGAGTTTCACCAGTTTTGATTTAAACGTGGCCAATATGGACAACTTCTTCGCCCCCGTTT
TCACCATGGGCAAATATTATACGCAAGGCGACAAGGTGCTGATGCCGCTGGCGATTCAGGTTCATCATGC
CGTCTGTGATGGCTTCCATGTCGGCAGAATGCTTAATGAATTACAACAGTACTGCGATGAGTGGCAGGGC
GGGGCGTAAACGCGTGGATCCGGCTTACTAAAAGCCAGATAACAGTATGCGTATTTGCGCGCTGATTTTT
GCGGTATAAGAATATATACTGATATGTATACCCGAAGTATGTCAAAAAGAGGTGTGCTATGAAGCAGCGT
ATTACAGTGACAGTTGACAGCGACAGCTATCAGTTGCTCAAGGCATATATGATGTCAATATCTCCGGTCT
GGTAAGCACAACCATGCAGAATGAAGCCCGTCGTCTGCGTGCCGAACGCTGGAAAGCGGAAAATCAGGAA
GGGATGGCTGAGGTCGCCCGGTTTATTGAAATGAACGGCTCTTTTGCTGACGAGAACAGGGACTGGTGAA
ATGCAGTTTAAGGTTTACACCTATAAAAGAGAGAGCCGTTATCGTCTGTTTGTGGATGTACAGAGTGATA
TTATTGACACGCCCGGGCGACGGATGGTGATCCCCCTGGCCAGTGCACGTCTGCTGTCAGATAAAGTCTC
CCGTGAACTTTACCCGGTGGTGCATATCGGGGATGAAAGCTGGCGCATGATGACCACCGATATGGCCAGT
GTGCCGGTCTCCGTTATCGGGGAAGAAGTGGCTGATCTCAGCCACCGCGAAAATGACATCAAAAACGCCA
TTAACCTGATGTTCTGGGGAATATAAATGTCAGGCTCCCTTATACACAGCCAGTCTGCAGGTCGACCATA
GTGACTGGATATGTTGTGTTTTACAGTATTATGTAGTCTGTTTTTTATGCAAAATCTAATTTAATATATT
GATATTTATATCATTTTACGTTTCTCGTTCAGCTTTCTTGTACAAAGTGGTGATAACCTAGAGCTCGAAT
TTCCCCGATCGTTCAAACATTTGGCAATAAAGTTTCTTAAGATTGAATCCTGTTGCCGGTCTTGCGATGA
TTATCATATAATTTCTGTTGAATTACGTTAAGCATGTAATAATTAACATGTAATGCATGACGTTATTTAT
GAGATGGGTTTTTATGATTAGAGTCCCGCAATTATACATTTAATACGCGATAGAAAACAAAATATAGCGC
GCAAACTAGGATAAATTATCGCGCGCGGTGTCATCTATGTTACTAGATCGGGAATTGGTTCCGGAACCAA
TTCGTAATCATGGTCATAGCTGTTTCCTGTGTGAAATTGTTATCCGCTCACAATTCCACACAACATACGA
GCCGGAAGCATAAAGTGTAAAGCCTGGGGTGCCTAATGAGTGAGCTAACTCACATTAGGCTGAATTAGGC
GCGCCTATTTCTATTAATTCCCGATCTAGTAACATAGATGACACCGCGCGCGATAATTTATCCTAGTTTG
CGCGCTATATTTTGTTTTCTATCGCGTATTAAATGTATAATTGCGGGACTCTAATCATAAAAACCCATCT
CATAAATAACGTCATGCATTACATGTTAATTATTACATGCTTAACGTAATTCAACAGAAATTATATGATA
ATCATCGCAAGACCGGCAACAGGATTCAATCTTAAGAAACTTTATTGCCAAATGTTTGAACGATCGGGGA
AATTCGGGGGATCGATCCCGCGAACTGTGGACGAGAACTGTGCCACCAAGCGTAAGGCCGTTCTCTCGCA
TTTGCCTTGCTAGGCTCGCGCGAGTTGCTGGCTGAGGCGTTCTCGAAATCAGCTCTTGTTCGGTCGGCAT
CTACTCTATTCCTTTGCCCTCGGACGAGTGCTGGGGCGTCGGTTTCCACTATCGGCGAGTACTTCTACAC
AGCCATCGGTCCAGACGGCCGCGCTTCTGCGGGCGATTTGTGTACGCCCGACAGTCCCGGCTCCGGATCG
GACGATTGCGTCGCATCGACCCTGCGCCCAAGCTGCATCATCGAAATTGCCGTCAACCAAGCTCTGATAG
AGTTGGTCAAGACCAATGCGGAGCATATACGCCCGGAGCCGCGGCGATCCTGCAAGCTCCGGATGCCTCC
GCTCGAAGTAGCGCGTCTGCTGCTCCATACAAGCCAACCACGGCCTCCAGAAGAAGATGTTGGCGACCTC
GTATTGGGAATCCCCGAACATCGCCTCGCTCCAGTCAATGACCGCTGTTATGCGGCCATTGTCCGTCAGG
ACATTGTTGGAGCCGAAATCCGCGTGCACGAGGTGCCGGACTTCGGGGCAGTCCTCGGCCCAAAGCATCA
GCTCATCGAGAGCCTGCGCGACGGACGCACTGACGGTGTCGTCCATCACAGTTTGCCAGTGATACACATG
GGGATCAGCAATCGCGCATATGAAATCACGCCATGTAGTGTATTGACCGATTCCTTGCGGTCCGAATGGG
CCGAACCCGCTCGTCTGGCTAAGATCGGCCGCAGCGATCGCATCCATGGCCTCCGCGACCGGCTGCAGAA
CAGCGGGCAGTTCGGTTTCAGGCAGGTCTTGCAACGTGACACCCTGTGCACGGCGGGAGATGCAATAGGT
CAGGCTCTCGCTGAATGCCCCAATGTCAAGCACTTCCGGAATCGGGAGCGCGGCCGATGCAAAGTGCCGA
TAAACATAACGATCTTTGTAGAAACCATCGGCGCAGCTATTTACCCGCAGGACATATCCACGCCCTCCTA
CATCGAAGCTGAAAGCACGAGATTCTTCGCCCTCCGAGAGCTGCATCAGGTCGGAGACGCTGTCGAACTT
TTCGATCAGAAACTTCTCGACAGACGTCGCGGTGAGTTCAGGCTTTTTCATATCTTATTGCCCCCCGGGA
TCAGATCTGGATTGAGAGTGAATATGAGACTCTAATTGGATACCGAGGGGAATTTATGGAACGTCAGTGG
AGCATTTTTGACAAGAAATATTTGCTAGCTGATAGTGACCTTAGGCGACTTTTGAACGCGCAATAATGGT
TTCTGACGTATGTGCTTAGCTCATTAAACTCCAGAAACCCGCGGCTGAGTGGCTCCTTCAACGTTGCGGT
TCTGTCAGTTCCAAACGTAAAACGGCTTGTCCCGCGTCATCGGCGGGGGTCATAACGTGACTCCCTTAAT
TCTCCGCTCATGATCTTGATCCCCTGCGCCATCAGATCCTTGGCGGCAAGAAAGCCATCCAGTTTACTTT
GCAGGGCTTCCCAACCTTACCAGAGGGCGCCCCAGCTGGCAATTCCGGTTCGCTTGCTGTCCATAAAACC
GCCCAGTCTAGCTATCGCCATGTAAGCCCACTGCAAGCTACCTGCTTTCTCTTTGCGCTTGCGTTTTCCC
TTGTCCAGATAGCCCAGTAGCTGACATTCATCCGGGGTCAGCACCGTTTCTGCGGACTGGCTTTCTACGT
GTTCCGCTTCCTTTAGCAGCCCTTGCGCCCTGAGTGCTTGCGGCAGCGTGAAGCTGATCCGTCGAGATTA
ATAGAAATAAATTCAGCCTAATTCGGCGTTAATTCAGTACATTAAAAACGTCCGCAATGTGTTATTAAGT
TGTCTAAGCGTCAATTTGTTTACACCACAATATATCCTGCCACCAGCCAGCCAACAGCTCCCCGACCGGC
AGCTCGGCACAAAATCACCACTCGATACAGGCAGCCCATCAGTCCGGGACGGCGTCAGCGGGAGAGCCGT
TGTAAGGCGGCAGACTTTGCTCATGTTACCGATGCTATTCGGAAGAACGGCAACTAAGCTGCCGGGTTTG
AAACACGGATGATCTCGCGGAGGGTAGCATGTTGATTGTAACGATGACAGAGCGTTGCTGCCTGTGATCA
ATTCGGGCACGAACCCAGTGGACATAAGCCTGTTCGGTTCGTAAGCTGTAATGCAAGTAGCGTATGCGCT
CACGCAACTGGTCCAGAACCTTGACCGAACGCAGCGGTGGTAACGGCGCAGTGGCGGTTTTCATGGCTTG
TTATGACTGTTTTTTTGGGGTACAGTCTATGCCTCGGGCATCCAAGCAGCAAGCGCGTTACGCCGTGGGT
CGATGTTTGATGTTATGGAGCAGCAACGATGTTACGCAGCAGGGCAGTCGCCCTAAAACAAAGTTAAACA
TCATGGGGGAAGCGGTGATCGCCGAAGTATCGACTCAACTATCAGAGGTAGTTGGCGTCATCGAGCGCCA
TCTCGAACCGACGTTGCTGGCCGTACATTTGTACGGCTCCGCAGTGGATGGCGGCCTGAAGCCACACAGT
GATATTGATTTGCTGGTTACGGTGACCGTAAGGCTTGATGAAACAACGCGGCGAGCTTTGATCAACGACC
TTTTGGAAACTTCGGCTTCCCCTGGAGAGAGCGAGATTCTCCGCGCTGTAGAAGTCACCATTGTTGTGCA
CGACGACATCATTCCGTGGCGTTATCCAGCTAAGCGCGAACTGCAATTTGGAGAATGGCAGCGCAATGAC
ATTCTTGCAGGTATCTTCGAGCCAGCCACGATCGACATTGATCTGGCTATCTTGCTGACAAAAGCAAGAG
AACATAGCGTTGCCTTGGTAGGTCCAGCGGCGGAGGAACTCTTTGATCCGGTTCCTGAACAGGATCTATT
TGAGGCGCTAAATGAAACCTTAACGCTATGGAACTCGCCGCCCGACTGGGCTGGCGATGAGCGAAATGTA
GTGCTTACGTTGTCCCGCATTTGGTACAGCGCAGTAACCGGCAAAATCGCGCCGAAGGATGTCGCTGCCG
ACTGGGCAATGGAGCGCCTGCCGGCCCAGTATCAGCCCGTCATACTTGAAGCTAGACAGGCTTATCTTGG
ACAAGAAGAAGATCGCTTGGCCTCGCGCGCAGATCAGTTGGAAGAATTTGTCCACTACGTGAAAGGCGAG
ATCACCAAGGTAGTCGGCAAATAATGTCTAGCTAGAAATTCGTTCAAGCCGACGCCGCTTCGCGGCGCGG
CTTAACTCAAGCGTTAGATGCACTAAGCACATAATTGCTCACAGCCAAACTATCAGGTCAAGTCTGCTTT
TATTATTTTTAAGCGTGCATAATAAGCCCTACACAAATTGGGAGATATATCATGCATGACCAAAATCCCT
TAACGTGAGTTTTCGTTCCACTGAGCGTCAGACCCCGTAGAAAAGATCAAAGGATCTTCTTGAGATCCTT
TTTTTCTGCGCGTAATCTGCTGCTTGCAAACAAAAAAACCACCGCTACCAGCGGTGGTTTGTTTGCCGGA
TCAAGAGCTACCAACTCTTTTTCCGAAGGTAACTGGCTTCAGCAGAGCGCAGATACCAAATACTGTCCTT
CTAGTGTAGCCGTAGTTAGGCCACCACTTCAAGAACTCTGTAGCACCGCCTACATACCTCGCTCTGCTAA
TCCTGTTACCAGTGGCTGCTGCCAGTGGCGATAAGTCGTGTCTTACCGGGTTGGACTCAAGACGATAGTT
ACCGGATAAGGCGCAGCGGTCGGGCTGAACGGGGGGTTCGTGCACACAGCCCAGCTTGGAGCGAACGACC
TACACCGAACTGAGATACCTACAGCGTGAGCTATGAGAAAGCGCCACGCTTCCCGAAGGGAGAAAGGCGG
ACAGGTATCCGGTAAGCGGCAGGGTCGGAACAGGAGAGCGCACGAGGGAGCTTCCAGGGGGAAACGCCTG
GTATCTTTATAGTCCTGTCGGGTTTCGCCACCTCTGACTTGAGCGTCGATTTTTGTGATGCTCGTCAGGG
GGGCGGAGCCTATGGAAAAACGCCAGCAACGCGGCCTTTTTACGGTTCCTGGCCTTTTGCTGGCCTTTTG
CTCACATGTTCTTTCCTGCGTTATCCCCTGATTCTGTGGATAACCGTATTACCGCCTTTGAGTGAGCTGA
TACCGCTCGCCGCAGCCGAACGACCGAGCGCAGCGAGTCAGTGAGCGAGGAAGCGGAAGAGCGCCTGATG
CGGTATTTTCTCCTTACGCATCTGTGCGGTATTTCACACCGCATATGGTGCACTCTCAGTACAATCTGCT
CTGATGCCGCATAGTTAAGCCAGTATACACTCCGCTATCGCTACGTGACTGGGTCATGGCTGCGCCCCGA
CACCCGCCAACACCCGCTGACGCGCCCTGACGGGCTTGTCTGCTCCCGGCATCCGCTTACAGACAAGCTG
TGACCGTCTCCGGGAGCTGCATGTGTCAGAGGTTTTCACCGTCATCACCGAAACGCGCGAGGCAGGGTGC
CTTGATGTGGGCGCCGGCGGTCGAGTGGCGACGGCGCGGCTTGTCCGCGCCCTGGTAGATTGCCTGGCCG
TAGGCCAGCCATTTTTGAGCGGCCAGCGGCCGCGATAGGCCGACGCGAAGCGGCGGGGCGTAGGGAGCGC
AGCGACCGAAGGGTAGGCGCTTTTTGCAGCTCTTCGGCTGTGCGCTGGCCAGACAGTTATGCACAGGCCA
GGCGGGTTTTAAGAGTTTTAATAAGTTTTAAAGAGTTTTAGGCGGAAAAATCGCCTTTTTTCTCTTTTAT
ATCAGTCACTTACATGTGTGACCGGTTCCCAATGTACGGCTTTGGGTTCCCAATGTACGGGTTCCGGTTC
CCAATGTACGGCTTTGGGTTCCCAATGTACGTGCTATCCACAGGAAAGAGACCTTTTCGACCTTTTTCCC
CTGCTAGGGCAATTTGCCCTAGCATCTGCTCCGTACATTAGGAACCGGCGGATGCTTCGCCCTCGATCAG
GTTGCGGTAGCGCATGACTAGGATCGGGCCAGCCTGCCCCGCCTCCTCCTTCAAATCGTACTCCGGCAGG
TCATTTGACCCGATCAGCTTGCGCACGGTGAAACAGAACTTCTTGAACTCTCCGGCGCTGCCACTGCGTT
CGTAGATCGTCTTGAACAACCATCTGGCTTCTGCCTTGCCTGCGGCGCGGCGTGCCAGGCGGTAGAGAAA
ACGGCCGATGCCGGGATCGATCAAAAAGTAATCGGGGTGAACCGTCAGCACGTCCGGGTTCTTGCCTTCT
GTGATCTCGCGGTACATCCAATCAGCTAGCTCGATCTCGATGTACTCCGGCCGCCCGGTTTCGCTCTTTA
CGATCTTGTAGCGGCTAATCAAGGCTTCACCCTCGGATACCGTCACCAGGCGGCCGTTCTTGGCCTTCTT
CGTACGCTGCATGGCAACGTGCGTGGTGTTTAACCGAATGCAGGTTTCTACCAGGTCGTCTTTCTGCTTT
CCGCCATCGGCTCGCCGGCAGAACTTGAGTACGTCCGCAACGTGTGGACGGAACACGCGGCCGGGCTTGT
CTCCCTTCCCTTCCCGGTATCGGTTCATGGATTCGGTTAGATGGGAAACCGCCATCAGTACCAGGTCGTA
ATCCCACACACTGGCCATGCCGGCCGGCCCTGCGGAAACCTCTACGTGCCCGTCTGGAAGCTCGTAGCGG
ATCACCTCGCCAGCTCGTCGGTCACGCTTCGACAGACGGAAAACGGCCACGTCCATGATGCTGCGACTAT
CGCGGGTGCCCACGTCATAGAGCATCGGAACGAAAAAATCTGGTTGCTCGTCGCCCTTGGGCGGCTTCCT
AATCGACGGCGCACCGGCTGCCGGCGGTTGCCGGGATTCTTTGCGGATTCGATCAGCGGCCGCTTGCCAC
GATTCACCGGGGCGTGCTTCTGCCTCGATGCGTTGCCGCTGGGCGGCCTGCGCGGCCTTCAACTTCTCCA
CCAGGTCATCACCCAGCGCCGCGCCGATTTGTACCGGGCCGGATGGTTTGCGACCGCTCACGCCGATTCC
TCGGGCTTGGGGGTTCCAGTGCCATTGCAGGGCCGGCAGACAACCCAGCCGCTTACGCCTGGCCAACCGC
CCGTTCCTCCACACATGGGGCATTCCACGGCGTCGGTGCCTGGTTGTTCTTGATTTTCCATGCCGCCTCC
TTTAGCCGCTAAAATTCATCTACTCATTTATTCATTTGCTCATTTACTCTGGTAGCTGCGCGATGTATTC
AGATAGCAGCTCGGTAATGGTCTTGCCTTGGCGTACCGCGTACATCTTCAGCTTGGTGTGATCCTCCGCC
GGCAACTGAAAGTTGACCCGCTTCATGGCTGGCGTGTCTGCCAGGCTGGCCAACGTTGCAGCCTTGCTGC
TGCGTGCGCTCGGACGGCCGGCACTTAGCGTGTTTGTGCTTTTGCTCATTTTCTCTTTACCTCATTAACT
CAAATGAGTTTTGATTTAATTTCAGCGGCCAGCGCCTGGACCTCGCGGGCAGCGTCGCCCTCGGGTTCTG
ATTCAAGAACGGTTGTGCCGGCGGCGGCAGTGCCTGGGTAGCTCACGCGCTGCGTGATACGGGACTCAAG
AATGGGCAGCTCGTACCCGGCCAGCGCCTCGGCAACCTCACCGCCGATGCGCGTGCCTTTGATCGCCCGC
GACACGACAAAGGCCGCTTGTAGCCTTCCATCCGTGACCTCAATGCGCTGCTTAACCAGCTCCACCAGGT
CGGCGGTGGCCCATATGTCGTAAGGGCTTGGCTGCACCGGAATCAGCACGAAGTCGGCTGCCTTGATCGC
GGACACAGCCAAGTCCGCCGCCTGGGGCGCTCCGTCGATCACTACGAAGTCGCGCCGGCCGATGGCCTTC
ACGTCGCGGTCAATCGTCGGGCGGTCGATGCCGACAACGGTTAGCGGTTGATCTTCCCGCACGGCCGCCC
AATCGCGGGCACTGCCCTGGGGATCGGAATCGACTAACAGAACATCGGCCCCGGCGAGTTGCAGGGCGCG
GGCTAGATGGGTTGCGATGGTCGTCTTGCCTGACCCGCCTTTCTGGTTAAGTACAGCGATAACCTTCATG
CGTTCCCCTTGCGTATTTGTTTATTTACTCATCGCATCATATACGCAGCGACCGCATGACGCAAGCTGTT
TTACTCAAATACACATCACCTTTTTAGACGGCGGCGCTCGGTTTCTTCAGCGGCCAAGCTGGCCGGCCAG
GCCGCCAGCTTGGCATCAGACAAACCGGCCAGGATTTCATGCAGCCGCACGGTTGAGACGTGCGCGGGCG
GCTCGAACACGTACCCGGCCGCGATCATCTCCGCCTCGATCTCTTCGGTAATGAAAAACGGTTCGTCCTG
GCCGTCCTGGTGCGGTTTCATGCTTGTTCCTCTTGGCGTTCATTCTCGGCGGCCGCCAGGGCGTCGGCCT
CGGTCAATGCGTCCTCACGGAAGGCACCGCGCCGCCTGGCCTCGGTGGGCGTCACTTCCTCGCTGCGCTC
AAGTGCGCGGTACAGGGTCGAGCGATGCACGCCAAGCAGTGCAGCCGCCTCTTTCACGGTGCGGCCTTCC
TGGTCGATCAGCTCGCGGGCGTGCGCGATCTGTGCCGGGGTGAGGGTAGGGCGGGGGCCAAACTTCACGC
CTCGGGCCTTGGCGGCCTCGCGCCCGCTCCGGGTGCGGTCGATGATTAGGGAACGCTCGAACTCGGCAAT
GCCGGCGAACACGGTCAACACCATGCGGCCGGCCGGCGTGGTGGTGTCGGCCCACGGCTCTGCCAGGCTA
CGCAGGCCCGCGCCGGCCTCCTGGATGCGCTCGGCAATGTCCAGTAGGTCGCGGGTGCTGCGGGCCAGGC
GGTCTAGCCTGGTCACTGTCACAACGTCGCCAGGGCGTAGGTGGTCAAGCATCCTGGCCAGCTCCGGGCG
GTCGCGCCTGGTGCCGGTGATCTTCTCGGAAAACAGCTTGGTGCAGCCGGCCGCGTGCAGTTCGGCCCGT
TGGTTGGTCAAGTCCTGGTCGTCGGTGCTGACGCGGGCATAGCCCAGCAGGCCAGCGGCGGCGCTCTTGT
TCATGGCGTAATGTCTCCGGTTCTAGTCGCAAGTATTCTACTTTATGCGACTAAAACACGCGACAAGAAA
ACGCCAGGAAAAGGGCAGGGCGGCAGCCTGTCGCGTAACTTAGGACTTGTGCGACATGTCGTTTTCAGAA
GACGGCTGCACTGAACGTCAGAAGCCGACTGCACTATAGCAGCGGAGGGGTTGGATCAAAGTACTTTGAT
CCCGAGGGGAACCCTGTGGTTGGCATGCACATACAAATGGACGAACGGATAAACCT
Features (pLannotate 1.2.2; 31 found; start..end, strand, type, name):
     54..78      -  misc_feature   RB T-DNA repeat: right border repeat from nopaline C58 T-DNA
    144..298     -  CDS            lacZα (fragment): LacZα fragment of β-galactosidase; lacZ fragment
    301..321     -  misc_feature   MCS (fragment): pUC18/19 multiple cloning site
    812..1153    +  promoter       CaMV 35S promoter: strong constitutive promoter from cauliflower mosaic virus
   1178..1196    +  CDS            capTEV™ (fragment): composite tag for in vivo biotinylation, TEV protease cleavage, and 6xHis tagging
   1205..1329    +  protein_bind   attR1: mutant version of attR; recombination site for the Gateway® LR reaction LR Clonase™
   1366..1396    +  promoter       lac UV5 promoter: E. coli lac promoter with an "up" mutation
   1421..1449    +  promoter       cat promoter (fragment): promoter of the E. coli cat gene encoding chloramphenicol acetyltransferase
   1450..2109    +  CDS            CmR: chloramphenicol acetyltransferase; cat; confers resistance to chloramphenicol
   2288..2446    +  CDS            ccdA (fragment): CCDA_ECO57 - Also known as H, letA. Experimental evidence at protein level: Swiss-Prot protein existence level 1. Antitoxin component of a type II toxin-antitoxin (TA) system which inhibits the post-segregational killing (PSK) of plasmid-free cells, also referred to as a plasmid addiction system. Binds to and blocks the activity of CcdB; will also remove bound CcdB protein from the CcdB-GyrA complex by forming a CcdA-CcdB complex, a process termed rejuvenation. Functions as a transcriptional corepressor for the ccdAB operon, repression also requires CcdB (By similarity). From Escherichia coli
   2451..2753    +  CDS            ccdB: CCDB_ECOLI - Also known as G, letB, letD. Experimental evidence at protein level: Swiss-Prot protein existence level 1. Toxic component of a type II toxin-antitoxin (TA) system, functioning in plasmid maintainence. Responsible for the post- segregational killing (PSK) of plasmid-free cells, also referred to as a plasmid addiction system. Half-life of over 2 hours. Cell killing by CcdB is accompanied by filamentation, defects in chromosome and plasmid segregation, defects in cell division, formation of anucleate cells, decreased DNA synthesis and plasmid loss. Interferes with the activity of DN
   2797..2921    -  protein_bind   attR2: mutant version of attR; recombination site for the Gateway® LR reaction LR Clonase™
   2947..3199    +  terminator     NOS terminator: nopaline synthase terminator and poly(A) signal
   3255..3277    -  protein_bind   lac operator (fragment): The lac repressor binds to the lac operator to inhibit transcription in E. coli. This inhibition can be relieved by adding lactose or isopropyl-β-D-thiogalactopyranoside (IPTG). lac repressor encoded by lacI
   3281..3311    -  promoter       lac promoter: promoter for the E. coli lac operon
   3326..3347    -  protein_bind   CAP binding site: CAP binding activates transcription in the presence of cAMP. E. coli catabolite activator protein
   3383..3635    -  terminator     NOS terminator: nopaline synthase terminator and poly(A) signal
   3786..4811    -  CDS            HygR: aminoglycoside phosphotransferase from E. coli; aph(4)-Ia; confers resistance to hygromycin
   4863..5042    -  promoter       NOS promoter: nopaline synthase promoter
   5122..5451    -  CDS            tnpA (fragment): TN5P_ECOLX - Also known as tnp. Experimental evidence at protein level: Swiss-Prot protein existence level 1. Mediates transposition of transposon Tn5 by a 'cut and paste' mechanism. First, the monomeric transposase binds the 19 bp inverted DNA repeats flanking the transposon. Then, dimerization of the DNA- bound transposase creates a synaptic DNA complex. After nicking of the first DNA strand, excision of the transposon proceeds through a series of intermediates. The transposase then mediates the insertion of the transposon at a new site by strand transfer. The activity of the wild- type tran
   5548..5572    -  misc_feature   LB T-DNA repeat: left border repeat from nopaline C58 T-DNA
   5831..5854    +  promoter       Pc promoter (fragment): intI1 (promoter lies within the coding sequence); class 1 integron promoter
   6030..6086    +  CDS            GmR (fragment): gentamycin acetyltransferase; aacC1; confers resistance to gentamycin
   6097..6884    +  CDS            SmR (fragment): aminoglycoside adenylyltransferase (Murphy, 1985); aadA; confers resistance to spectinomycin and streptomycin
   7130..7718    +  rep_origin     ori: high-copy-number ColE1/pMB1/pBR322/pUC origin of replication
   7904..8044    -  misc_feature   bom: basis of mobility region from pBR322
   8146..8185    -  CDS            rop (fragment): Rop protein, which maintains plasmids at low copy number; rop
   8388..8582    -  rep_origin     pVS1 oriV: origin of replication for the Pseudomonas plasmid pVS1 (Heeb et al., 2000)
   8648..9721    -  CDS            pVS1 RepA: replication protein from the Pseudomonas plasmid pVS1 (Heeb et al., 2000)
  10150..10779   -  CDS            pVS1 StaA: stability protein from the Pseudomonas plasmid pVS1 (Heeb et al., 2000)
  11339..11740   -  CDS            Y4CG_SINFN (fragment): Protein inferred from homology: Swiss-Prot protein existence level 3. From Sinorhizobium fredii (strain NBRC 101917 / NGR234).
