[The description below was written by a language model from this plasmid's Addgene catalogue record and pLannotate feature annotations shown in this document.]
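Description:
pGWB509 is an empty Gateway-compatible binary vector for plant expression, built on the pPZP221 backbone and intended for Agrobacterium-mediated T-DNA transfer into plants. The depositor sequence is about 12 kb. Outside the T-DNA borders, the plasmid carries a ColE1/pBR322-type origin with a bom mobilisation site for replication in E. coli. It also carries the pVS1 oriV with its RepA and StaA genes, which provide replication and stable maintenance in Agrobacterium. Bacterial selection relies on the aadA spectinomycin/streptomycin resistance gene. The chloramphenicol resistance gene inside the Gateway cassette adds a second selection for the unrecombined vector. Because that cassette also contains the toxic ccdB gene, the empty vector must be propagated in a ccdB-tolerant strain.

Between the nopaline-type right and left border repeats lie two plant expression units. The first is the CaMV 35S promoter followed by a short 6xHis coding segment (annotated by the software as a fragment of a composite tag). This is followed by the attR1–CmR–ccdB–attR2 cassette and a NOS terminator. An LR reaction with an entry clone replaces the CmR/ccdB cassette with the gene of interest, producing an N-terminally His-tagged fusion under strong constitutive expression. Loss of ccdB counter-selects against non-recombined plasmid. The second unit is the plant selectable marker, NOS promoter–hygromycin phosphotransferase–NOS terminator, which replaced the original gentamycin marker of pPZP221. Residual lacZα, lac promoter, Tn5 transposase and gentamycin-gene fragments appear to be cloning remnants. The vector is used to make tagged fusion constructs for transgenic plant analysis, where the His tag could serve for detection or purification.
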