Addgene plasmid #74851: pGWB509
Purpose: (Empty Backbone) Gateway cloning compatible binary vector for N-terminal fusion with 6xHis (CaMV35S promoter).
Depositing lab: Tsuyoshi Nakagawa. Depositing organization: Shimane University. Publication: Improved Gateway binary vectors: high-performance vectors for creation of fusion constructs in transgenic analysis of plants. Nakagawa T, Suzuki T, Murata S, Nakamura S, Hino T, Maeo K, Tabata R, Kawai T, Tanaka K, Niwa Y, Watanabe Y, Nakamura K, Kimura T, Ishiguro S. Biosci Biotechnol Biochem. 2007 Aug;71(8):2095-100. Epub 2007 Aug 7. 10.1271/bbb.70216 PubMed 17690442.
Backbone
  Vector backbone: pPZP221
  Backbone manufacturer: Hajdukiewicz P., Svab Z. and Maliga P.
  Backbone size (bp): 8500
  Modifications to backbone: gentamycin-resistant marker was removed and hygromycin-resistant marker (NOS promoter:HPT:NOS terminator) was inserted
  Vector type: Plant Expression
  Promoter: CaMV35S
  Selectable markers: Hygromycin
Growth in bacteria
  Bacterial resistance: Chloramphenicol and Spectinomycin, 25 & 50 μg/mL
  Growth temperature: 37°C
  Growth strain: ccdB Survival
  Copy number: High Copy
Gene/Insert
  Cloning method: Gateway Cloning
Terms and licenses: Academic/Nonprofit Terms; Industry Terms: Not Available to Industry
How to cite: pGWB509 was a gift from Tsuyoshi Nakagawa (Addgene plasmid # 74851 ; http://n2t.net/addgene:74851 ; RRID:Addgene_74851)
