>Addgene plasmid #74851 | pGWB509 | addgene partial sequence | sequence record 161143 | CAT-R 5'-GCAACTGACTGAAATGCCTC-3'
GTATATCCAGTGATTTTTTTCTCCATTTTAGCTTCCTTAGCTCCTGAAAATCTCGACGGATCCTAACTCA
AAATCCACACATTATACGAGCCGGAAGCATAAAGTGTAAAGCCTGGGGTGCCTAATGCGGCCCCTCGAGG
GGCCGCCATAGTGACTGGATATGTTGTGTTTTACAGTATTATGTAGTCTGTTTTTTATGCAAAATCTAAT
TTAATATATTGATATTTATATCATTTTACGTTTCTCGTTCAGCTTTTTTGTACAAACTTGTGATAACAGC
ATGATGATGATGATGATGGCTCATTCTAGAGTCCCCCGTGTTCTCTCCAAATGAAATGAACTTCCTTATA
TAGAGGAAGGGTCTTGCGAAGGATAGTGGGATTGTGCGTCATCCCTTACGTCAGTGGAGATATCACATCA
ATCCACTTGCTTTGAAGACGTGGTTGGAACGTCTTCTTTTTCCACGATGCTCCTCGTGGGTGGGGGTCCA
TCTTTGGGACCACTGTCGGCAGAGGCATCTTCAACGATGGCCTTTCCTTTATCGCAATGATGGCATTTGT
AGGAGCCACCTTCCTTTTCCACTATCTTCACAATAAAGTGACAGATAGCTGGGCAATGGAATCCGAGGAG
GTTTCCGGATATTACCCTTTGTTGAAAAGTCTCAATTGCCCTTTGGTCTTCTGAGACTGTATCTTTGATA
TTTTTGGAGTAGACAAGTGTGTCGTGCTCCACCATGTTGACGAAGATTTTCTTCTTGTCATTGAGTCGTA
AGAGACTCTGTATGAACTGTTCGCCAGTCTTTACGGCGAGTTCTGTTAGGTCCTCTATTTGAATCTTTGA
CTCCATGGCCTT
